Addgene plasmid #42690: TAL3227
Depositing lab: Keith Joung. Depositing organization: Massachusetts General Hospital. Publication: Targeted gene disruption in somatic zebrafish cells using engineered TALENs. Sander JD, Cade L, Khayter C, Reyon D, Peterson RT, Joung JK, Yeh JR. Nat Biotechnol. 2011 Aug 5;29(8):697-8. doi: 10.1038/nbt.1934. PubMed 21822241.
Backbone
  Vector backbone: JDS78
  Backbone manufacturer: Addgene plasmid #32290
  Backbone size w/o insert (bp): 6447
  Vector type: Mammalian Expression ; T7
Growth in bacteria
  Bacterial resistance: Ampicillin, 100 μg/mL
  Growth temperature: 37°C
  Growth strain: XL1 Blue
  Copy number: High Copy
Gene/Insert
  Gene/Insert name: ZebrafishCommunity-CIT1-right (alt name: CIT1)
  Species: D. rerio (zebrafish)
  Insert size (bp): 1640
  Promoter: CMV
  Tag / fusion protein: 3X Flag (N terminal on backbone); WT FOKI (C terminal on backbone)
  Cloning method: Restriction Enzyme; 5′ cloning site N/A (destroyed during cloning); 3′ cloning site N/A (destroyed during cloning)
  Sequencing primers: 5′ CMV-F; 3′ BGH-rev
Terms and licenses: Academic/Nonprofit Terms; Industry Terms: Not Available to Industry
Depositor comments: Target binding site: TCGACTGCGGACAGATCT It is strongly recommended that users perform a diagnostic digest to verify this plasmid prior to use. For example, a double digest of the plasmid with BamHI and KpnI should result in two bands at 2.3kb and 5.8kb.
How to cite: TAL3227 was a gift from Keith Joung (Addgene plasmid # 42690 ; http://n2t.net/addgene:42690 ; RRID:Addgene_42690)
