[The description below was written by a language model from this plasmid's Addgene catalogue record.]
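Description:
TAL3227 is a TALEN expression plasmid built on the JDS78 backbone, a mammalian expression vector of about 6.4 kb that also carries a T7 promoter designation. It is propagated in E. coli as a high-copy plasmid under ampicillin selection. The record provides catalogue fields only, with no feature table, so elements such as the replication origin and polyadenylation signal are not explicitly listed. The use of a BGH reverse sequencing primer suggests a BGH terminator region downstream of the coding sequence.

The insert, named ZebrafishCommunity-CIT1-right (CIT1), is a roughly 1.6 kb engineered TAL effector repeat array designed to recognise an 18-nucleotide site in the zebrafish CIT1 target locus. It was cloned by restriction enzyme methods that destroyed both junction sites, placing the array in frame with backbone-encoded sequences: an N-terminal 3X FLAG epitope tag and a C-terminal wild-type FokI nuclease domain. Expression is driven by the CMV promoter in mammalian cells. The T7 vector type indicates that the coding sequence can presumably also be transcribed in vitro to produce mRNA, the usual delivery route for zebrafish embryo injection, although the record does not spell this out.

As the "right" monomer, this construct is meant to be used with a matching left-half TALEN. FokI cleaves only as a dimer, so the two proteins must bind adjacent half-sites on opposite strands to make a double-strand break in the intervening spacer. Error-prone repair of that break yields insertions and deletions, in line with the associated work on targeted gene disruption in somatic zebrafish cells. The FLAG tag allows detection of the expressed nuclease.
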