>Addgene plasmid #42690 | TAL3227 | depositor partial sequence | sequence record 57810 | TAL3227 sequence 2430 bps
TCTAGAGCTAGCACCATGGACTACAAAGACCATGACGGTGATTATAAAGATCATGACATCGATTACAAGG
ATGACGATGACAAGATGGCCCCCAAGAAGAAGAGGAAGGTGGGCATTCACCGCGGGGTACCTATGGTGGA
CTTGAGGACACTCGGTTATTCGCAACAGCAACAGGAGAAAATCAAGCCTAAGGTCAGGAGCACCGTCGCG
CAACACCACGAGGCGCTTGTGGGGCATGGCTTCACTCATGCGCATATTGTCGCGCTTTCACAGCACCCTG
CGGCGCTTGGGACGGTGGCTGTCAAATACCAAGATATGATTGCGGCCCTGCCCGAAGCCACGCACGAGGC
AATTGTAGGGGTCGGTAAACAGTGGTCGGGAGCGCGAGCACTTGAGGCGCTGCTGACTGTGGCGGGTGAG
CTTAGGGGGCCTCCGCTCCAGCTCGACACCGGGCAGCTGCTGAAGATCGCGAAGAGAGGGGGAGTAACAG
CGGTAGAGGCAGTGCACGCCTGGCGCAATGCGCTCACCGGGGCCCCCTTGAACCTGACCCCAGACCAGGT
AGTCGCAATCGCGTCACATGACGGGGGAAAGCAAGCCCTGGAAACCGTGCAAAGGTTGTTGCCGGTCCTT
TGTCAAGACCACGGCCTTACACCGGAGCAAGTCGTGGCCATTGCAAATAATAACGGTGGCAAACAGGCTC
TTGAGACGGTTCAGAGACTTCTCCCAGTTCTCTGTCAAGCCCACGGGCTGACTCCCGATCAAGTTGTAGC
GATTGCGTCGAACATTGGAGGGAAACAAGCATTGGAGACTGTCCAACGGCTCCTTCCCGTGTTGTGTCAA
GCCCACGGTTTGACGCCTGCACAAGTGGTCGCCATCGCCAGCCATGATGGCGGTAAGCAGGCGCTGGAAA
CAGTACAGCGCCTGCTGCCTGTACTGTGCCAGGATCATGGACTGACCCCAGACCAGGTAGTCGCAATCGC
GTCAAACGGAGGGGGAAAGCAAGCCCTGGAAACCGTGCAAAGGTTGTTGCCGGTCCTTTGTCAAGACCAC
GGCCTTACACCGGAGCAAGTCGTGGCCATTGCAAATAATAACGGTGGCAAACAGGCTCTTGAGACGGTTC
AGAGACTTCTCCCAGTTCTCTGTCAAGCCCACGGGCTGACTCCCGATCAAGTTGTAGCGATTGCGTCGCA
TGACGGAGGGAAACAAGCATTGGAGACTGTCCAACGGCTCCTTCCCGTGTTGTGTCAAGCCCACGGTTTG
ACGCCTGCACAAGTGGTCGCCATCGCCAACAACAACGGCGGTAAGCAGGCGCTGGAAACAGTACAGCGCC
TGCTGCCTGTACTGTGCCAGGATCATGGACTGACCCCAGACCAGGTAGTCGCAATCGCGAACAATAATGG
GGGAAAGCAAGCCCTGGAAACCGTGCAAAGGTTGTTGCCGGTCCTTTGTCAAGACCACGGCCTTACACCG
GAGCAAGTCGTGGCCATTGCAAGCAACATCGGTGGCAAACAGGCTCTTGAGACGGTTCAGAGACTTCTCC
CAGTTCTCTGTCAAGCCCACGGGCTGACTCCCGATCAAGTTGTAGCGATTGCGTCGCATGACGGAGGGAA
ACAAGCATTGGAGACTGTCCAACGGCTCCTTCCCGTGTTGTGTCAAGCCCACGGTTTGACGCCTGCACAA
GTGGTCGCCATCGCCTCCAATATTGGCGGTAAGCAGGCGCTGGAAACAGTACAGCGCCTGCTGCCTGTAC
TGTGCCAGGATCATGGACTGACCCCAGACCAGGTAGTCGCAATCGCGAACAATAATGGGGGAAAGCAAGC
CCTGGAAACCGTGCAAAGGTTGTTGCCGGTCCTTTGTCAAGACCACGGCCTTACACCGGAGCAAGTCGTG
GCCATTGCAAGCAACATCGGTGGCAAACAGGCTCTTGAGACGGTTCAGAGACTTCTCCCAGTTCTCTGTC
AAGCCCACGGGCTGACTCCCGATCAAGTTGTAGCGATTGCGTCCAACGGTGGAGGGAAACAAGCATTGGA
GACTGTCCAACGGCTCCTTCCCGTGTTGTGTCAAGCCCACGGTTTGACGCCTGCACAAGTGGTCGCCATC
GCCAGCCATGATGGCGGTAAGCAGGCGCTGGAAACAGTACAGCGCCTGCTGCCTGTACTGTGCCAGGATC
ATGGACTGACACCCGAACAGGTGGTCGCCATTGCTTCTAATGGGGGAGGACGGCCAGCCTTGGAGTCCAT
CGTAGCCCAATTGTCCAGGCCCGATCCCGCGTTGGCTGCGTTAACGAATGACCATCTGGTGGCGTTGGCA
TGTCTTGGTGGACGACCCGCGCTCGATGCAGTCAAAAAGGGTCTGCCTCATGCTCCCGCATTGATCAAAA
GAACCAACCGGCGGATTCCCGAGAGAACTTCCCATCGAGTCGCGGGATCC
