>Addgene plasmid #42690 | TAL3227 | addgene partial sequence | sequence record 61086 | JDS-TALEN-F 5'-TAGGGGTCGGTAAACAGTGG-3'
GTGGCGGGTGAGCTTAGGGGGCCTCCGCTCCAGCTCGACACCGGGCAGCTGCTGAAGATCGCGAAGAGAG
GGGGAGTAACAGCGGTAGAGGCAGTGCACGCCTGGCGCAATGCGCTCACCGGGGCCCCCTTGAACCTGAC
CCCAGACCAGGTAGTCGCAATCGCGTCACATGACGGGGGAAAGCAAGCCCTGGAAACCGTGCAAAGGTTG
TTGCCGGTCCTTTGTCAAGACCACGGCCTTACACCGGAGCAAGTCGTGGCCATTGCAAATAATAACGGTG
GCAAACAGGCTCTTGAGACGGTTCAGAGACTTCTCCCAGTTCTCTGTCAAGCCCACGGGCTGACTCCCGA
TCAAGTTGTAGCGATTGCGTCGAACATTGGAGGGAAACAAGCATTGGAGACTGTCCAACGGCTCCTTCCC
GTGTTGTGTCAAGCCCACGGTTTGACGCCTGCACAAGTGGTCGCCATCGCCAGCCATGATGGCGGTAAGC
AGGCGCTGGAAACAGTACAGCGCCTGCTGCCTGTACTGTGCCAGGATCATGGACTGACCCCAGACCAGGT
AGTCGCAATCGCGTCAAACGGAGGGGGAAAGCAAGCCCTGGAAACCGTGCAAAGGTTGTTGCCGGTCCTT
TGTCAAGACCACGGCCTTACACCGGAGCAAGTCGTGGCCATTGCAAATAATAACGGTGGCAAACAGGCTC
TTGAGACGGTTCAGAGACTTCTCCCAGTTCTCTGTCAAGCCCACGGGCTGACTCCCGATCAAGTTGTAGC
GATTGCGTCGCATGACGGAGGGAAACAAGCATTGGAGACTGTCCAACGGCTCCTTCCCGTGTTGTGTCAA
GCCCACGGTTTGACGCCTGCACAAGTGGTCGCCATCGCCAACAACAACGGCGGT
